Addgene plasmid #80944: pAAV-SMVP-Cas9N-U6-gRNA P2
Purpose: Expresses Cas9N in mammalian cells; expresses gRNA P2 for Pd-l1 binding
Depositing lab: George Church. Depositing organization: Harvard University. Publication: A multifunctional AAV-CRISPR-Cas9 and its host response. Chew WL, Tabebordbar M, Cheng JK, Mali P, Wu EY, Ng AH, Zhu K, Wagers AJ, Church GM. Nat Methods. 2016 Sep 5. doi: 10.1038/nmeth.3993. PubMed 27595405.
Backbone
  Vector backbone: pZac2.1
  Backbone manufacturer: University of Pennsylvannia
  Backbone size w/o insert (bp): 3000
  Total vector size (bp): 7465
  Vector type: Mammalian Expression, AAV, CRISPR, Synthetic Biology
Growth in bacteria
  Bacterial resistance: Ampicillin, 100 μg/mL
  Growth temperature: 37°C
  Growth strain: NEB Stable
  Copy number: Unknown
Gene/Insert
  Gene/Insert name: Cas9N (alt name: Split-Cas9 N-terminal half with truncated gRNA for Pd-l1 binding)
  Species: Synthetic
Terms and licenses: Academic/Nonprofit Terms; Industry Terms: Not Available to Industry
How to cite: pAAV-SMVP-Cas9N-U6-gRNA P2 was a gift from George Church (Addgene plasmid # 80944 ; http://n2t.net/addgene:80944 ; RRID:Addgene_80944)
