[The description below was written by a language model from this plasmid's Addgene catalogue record, the feature table of its GenBank file and pLannotate feature annotations shown in this document.]
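Description:
pAAV-SMVP-Cas9N-U6-gRNA P2 is a 7.5 kb AAV transfer plasmid built on the pZac2.1 backbone. It carries one half of a split Streptococcus pyogenes Cas9 system together with a guide RNA cassette, for expression in mammalian cells. It is propagated in E. coli through a high-copy ColE1/pUC-type origin and selected with ampicillin (β-lactamase). The backbone also retains an f1 origin and remnants of the lac/lacZα region. Two AAV2 inverted terminal repeats flank the payload, so everything between them can be packaged into recombinant AAV particles when rep/cap and helper functions are supplied in trans.

Between the ITRs, a composite "SMVP" promoter drives the Cas9 fragment. This promoter is annotated as an SV40 enhancer fragment placed upstream of the CMV immediate-early enhancer/promoter, and it is followed by a chimeric β-globin/immunoglobulin intron. The open reading frame encodes an SV40 NLS and the N-terminal portion of human codon-optimised Cas9 (Cas9N), fused at its C-terminus to an N-intein. The depositor's title describes the intein as Rma Int-N, and the automated annotation matches it to a DnaB-type sequence. An SV40 polyadenylation signal terminates the transcript. The intein is meant to trans-splice with a matching C-intein–Cas9C half supplied from a separate vector, reconstituting full-length Cas9. Splitting the protein this way keeps each half within the AAV packaging limit.

Downstream, a human U6 Pol III promoter expresses a truncated 14-nt spacer (gRNA P2) joined to the Sp gRNA scaffold. The record describes this guide as directing binding to Pd-l1, rather than specifying cleavage. The exact target site and the target species are not stated.
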