LOCUS       pZac-SMVP-NLS 7465 bp DNA circular 03-AUG-2016 Addgene 80944 Wei Leong Chew George Church lab
FEATURES             Location/Qualifiers
     repeat_region   2012..2141
                     /dnas_title="ITR"
                     /vntifkey="34"
                     /label=ITR
     repeat_region   complement(6536..6665)
                     /dnas_title="ITR"
                     /vntifkey="34"
                     /label=ITR
     promoter        2470..3022
                     /label=CMV_immearly_promoter
     misc_feature    2525..2812
                     /label=CAG_enhancer
     misc_feature    2308..3049
                     /note="CMV IE"
     protein_bind    2314..2327
                     /note="NF1"
     protein_bind    2361..2374
                     /note="NF1"
     protein_bind    2415..2428
                     /note="NF1"
     misc_feature    complement(2201..2284)
                     /note="SV40_enhancer"
     protein_bind    2218..2228
                     /note="NFkB2"
     promoter        2968..3049
                     /label=CMV_promoter
     misc_feature    2979..2999
                     /label=CMV_fwd_primer
     TATA_signal     3014..3019
                     /note=""
     misc_feature    3120..3252
                     /note="chim_int"
     gene            3288..5474
                     /note="hCas9"
     misc_feature    3294..3317
                     /note="SV40 NLS"
     misc_feature    5472..5474
                     /note=""
     misc_feature    5475..5780
                     /note="N-intein"
     misc_feature    complement(5794..5813)
                     /label=EBV_rev_primer
     3'UTR           5794..5995
                     /note="SV40 pA"
     polyA_signal    5893..5898
                     /note=""
     promoter        6066..6384
                     /note="U6 promoter"
     misc_feature    6399..6481
                     /note="Sp gRNA scaffold"
     misc_feature    6385..6398
                     /note="gRNA Sp"
     source          1..7465
                     /dnas_title="pZac-SMVP-NLS SphCas9- Rma Int-N trun - SV40pA
                     - U6 -Sp gRNA (Pd-l1 binding P2) (Addgene 80944)"
ORIGIN
        1 tttttgcggc attttgcctt cctgtttttg ctcacccaga aacgctggtg aaagtaaaag
       61 atgctgaaga tcagttgggt gcacgagtgg gttacatcga actggatctc aatagtggta
      121 agatccttga gagttttcgc cccgaagaac gttttccaat gatgagcact tttaaagttc
      181 tgctatgtgg cgcggtatta tcccgtattg acgccgggca agagcaactc ggtcgccgca
      241 tacactattc tcagaatgac ttggttgagt actcaccagt cacagaaaag catcttacgg
      301 atggcatgac agtaagagaa ttatgcagtg ctgccataac catgagtgat aacactgcgg
      361 ccaacttact tctgacaacg atcggaggac cgaaggagct aaccgctttt ttgcacaaca
      421 tgggggatca tgtaactcgc cttgatcgtt gggaaccgga gctgaatgaa gccataccaa
      481 acgacgagcg tgacaccacg atgcctgtag taatggtaac aacgttgcgc aaactattaa
      541 ctggcgaact acttactcta gcttcccggc aacaattaat agactggatg gaggcggata
      601 aagttgcagg accacttctg cgctcggccc ttccggctgg ctggtttatt gctgataaat
      661 ctggagccgg tgagcgtggg tctcgcggta tcattgcagc actggggcca gatggtaagc
      721 cctcccgtat cgtagttatc tacacgacgg ggagtcaggc aactatggat gaacgaaata
      781 gacagatcgc tgagataggt gcctcactga ttaagcattg gtaactgtca gaccaagttt
      841 actcatatat actttagatt gatttaaaac ttcattttta atttaaaagg atctaggtga
      901 agatcctttt tgataatctc atgaccaaaa tcccttaacg tgagttttcg ttccactgag
      961 cgtcagaccc cgtagaaaag atcaaaggat cttcttgaga tccttttttt ctgcgcgtaa
     1021 tctgctgctt gcaaacaaaa aaaccaccgc taccagcggt ggtttgtttg ccggatcaag
     1081 agctaccaac tctttttccg aaggtaactg gcttcagcag agcgcagata ccaaatactg
     1141 tccttctagt gtagccgtag ttaggccacc acttcaagaa ctctgtagca ccgcctacat
     1201 acctcgctct gctaatcctg ttaccagtgg ctgctgccag tggcgataag tcgtgtctta
     1261 ccgggttgga ctcaagacga tagttaccgg ataaggcgca gcggtcgggc tgaacggggg
     1321 gttcgtgcac acagcccagc ttggagcgaa cgacctacac cgaactgaga tacctacagc
     1381 gtgagctatg agaaagcgcc acgcttcccg aagggagaaa ggcggacagg tatccggtaa
     1441 gcggcagggt cggaacagga gagcgcacga gggagcttcc agggggaaac gcctggtatc
     1501 tttatagtcc tgtcgggttt cgccacctct gacttgagcg tcgatttttg tgatgctcgt
     1561 caggggggcg gagcctatgg aaaaacgcca gcaacgcggc ctttttacgg ttcctggcct
     1621 tttgctgcgg ttttgctcac atgttctttc ctgcgttatc ccctgattct gtggataacc
     1681 gtattaccgc ctttgagtga gctgataccg ctcgccgcag ccgaacgacc gagcgcagcg
     1741 agtcagtgag cgaggaagcg gaagagcgcc caatacgcaa accgcctctc cccgcgcgtt
     1801 ggccgattca ttaatgcagc tggcacgaca ggtttcccga ctggaaagcg ggcagtgagc
     1861 gcaacgcaat taatgtgagt tagctcactc attaggcacc ccaggcttta cactttatgc
     1921 ttccggctcg tatgttgtgt ggaattgtga gcggataaca atttcacaca ggaaacagct
     1981 atgaccatga ttacgccaga tttaattaag gctgcgcgct cgctcgctca ctgaggccgc
     2041 ccgggcaaag cccgggcgtc gggcgacctt tggtcgcccg gcctcagtga gcgagcgagc
     2101 gcgcagagag ggagtggcca actccatcac taggggttcc ttgtagttaa tgattaaccc
     2161 gccatgctac ttatctacCT GCgGccGcCA TTATGGAATG TGTGTCAGTT AGGGTGTGGA
     2221 AAGTCCCCAG GCTCCCCAGC AGGCAGAAGT ATGCAAAGCA TGCATCTCAA TTAGTCAGCA
     2281 ACCAgtcccg gtctcctccc atgcatgtca atattggcca ttagccatat tattcattgg
     2341 ttatatagca taaatcaata ttggctattg gccattgcat acgttgtatc tatatcataa
     2401 tatgtacatt tatattggct catgtccaat atgaccgcca tgttggcatt gattattgac
     2461 tagttattaa tagtaatcaa ttacggggtc attagttcat agcccatata tggagttccg
     2521 cgttacataa cttacggtaa atggcccgcc tggctgaccg cccaacgacc cccgcccatt
     2581 gacgtcaata atgacgtatg ttcccatagt aacgccaata gggactttcc attgacgtca
     2641 atgggtggag tatttacggt aaactgccca cttggcagta catcaagtgt atcatatgcc
     2701 aagtccgccc cctattgacg tcaatgacgg taaatggccc gcctggcatt atgcccagta
     2761 catgacctta cgggactttc ctacttggca gtacatctac gtattagtca tcgctattac
     2821 catggtgatg cggttttggc agtacaccaa tgggcgtgga tagcggtttg actcacgggg
     2881 atttccaagt ctccacccca ttgacgtcaa tgggagtttg ttttggcacc aaaatcaacg
     2941 ggactttcca aaatgtcgta ataaccccgc cccgttgacg caaatgggcg gtaggcgtgt
     3001 acggtgggag gtctatataa gcagaggtcg tttagtgaac cgtcagatca ctagtagctt
     3061 tattgcggta gtttatcaca gttaaattgc taacgcagtc agtgctcgac tgatcacagg
     3121 taagtatcaa ggttacaaga caggtttaag gaggccaata gaaactgggc ttgtcgagac
     3181 agagaagatt cttgcgtttc tgataggcac ctattggtct tactgacatc cactttgcct
     3241 ttctctccac aggGGTACCG AAGCCGCTAG CGCTACCGGT CGCCACCATG GCCCCAAAGA
     3301 AGAAGCGGAA GGTCGGTATC CACGGAGTCC CAGCAGCCGA CAAGAAGTAC TCCATTGGGC
     3361 TCGATATCGG CACAAACAGC GTCGGCTGGG CCGTCATTAC GGACGAGTAC AAGGTGCCGA
     3421 GCAAAAAATT CAAAGTTCTG GGCAATACCG ATCGCCACAG CATAAAGAAG AACCTCATTG
     3481 GCGCCCTCCT GTTCGACTCC GGGGAaACGG CCGAAGCCAC GCGGCTCAAA AGAACAGCAC
     3541 GGCGCAGATA TACCCGCAGA AAGAATCGGA TCTGCTACCT GCAGGAGATC TTTAGTAATG
     3601 AGATGGCTAA GGTGGATGAC TCTTTCTTCC ATAGGCTGGA GGAGTCCTTT TTGGTGGAGG
     3661 AGGATAAAAA GCACGAGCGC CACCCAATCT TTGGCAATAT CGTGGACGAG GTGGCGTACC
     3721 ATGAAAAGTA CCCAACCATA TATCATCTGA GGAAGAAGCT TGTAGACAGT ACTGATAAGG
     3781 CTGACTTGCG GTTGATCTAT CTCGCGCTGG CGCATATGAT CAAATTTCGG GGACACTTCC
     3841 TCATCGAGGG GGACCTGAAC CCAGACAACA GCGATGTCGA CAAACTCTTT ATCCAACTGG
     3901 TTCAGACTTA CAATCAGCTT TTCGAAGAGA ACCCGATCAA CGCATCCGGA GTTGACGCCA
     3961 AAGCAATCCT GAGCGCTAGG CTGTCCAAAT CCCGGCGGCT CGAAAACCTC ATCGCACAGC
     4021 TCCCTGGGGA GAAGAAGAAC GGCCTGTTTG GTAATCTTAT CGCCCTGTCA CTCGGGCTGA
     4081 CCCCCAACTT TAAATCTAAC TTCGACCTGG CCGAAGATGC CAAGCTTCAA CTGAGCAAAG
     4141 ACACCTACGA TGATGATCTC GACAATCTGC TGGCCCAGAT CGGCGACCAG TACGCAGACC
     4201 TTTTTTTGGC GGCAAAGAAC CTGTCAGACG CCATTCTGCT GAGTGATATT CTGCGAGTGA
     4261 ACACGGAGAT CACCAAAGCT CCGCTGAGCG CTAGTATGAT CAAGCGCTAT GATGAGCACC
     4321 ACCAAGACTT GACTTTGCTG AAGGCCCTTG TCAGACAGCA ACTGCCTGAG AAGTACAAGG
     4381 AAATTTTCTT CGATCAGTCT AAAAATGGCT ACGCCGGATA CATTGACGGC GGAGCAAGCC
     4441 AGGAGGAATT TTACAAATTT ATTAAGCCCA TCTTGGAAAA AATGGACGGC ACCGAGGAGC
     4501 TGCTGGTAAA GCTTAACAGA GAAGATCTGT TGCGCAAACA GCGCACTTTC GACAATGGAA
     4561 GCATCCCCCA CCAGATTCAC CTGGGCGAAC TGCACGCTAT CCTCAGGCGG CAAGAGGATT
     4621 TCTACCCCTT TTTGAAAGAT AACAGGGAAA AGATTGAGAA AATCCTCACA TTTCGGATAC
     4681 CCTACTATGT AGGCCCCCTC GCCCGGGGAA ATTCCAGATT CGCGTGGATG ACTCGCAAAT
     4741 CAGAAGAgAC CATCACTCCC TGGAACTTCG AGGAAGTCGT GGATAAGGGG GCCTCTGCCC
     4801 AGTCCTTCAT CGAAAGGATG ACTAACTTTG ATAAAAATCT GCCTAACGAA AAGGTGCTTC
     4861 CTAAACACTC TCTGCTGTAC GAGTACTTCA CAGTTTATAA CGAGCTCACC AAGGTCAAAT
     4921 ACGTCACAGA AGGGATGAGA AAGCCAGCAT TCCTGTCTGG AGAGCAGAAG AAAGCTATCG
     4981 TGGACCTCCT CTTCAAGACG AACCGGAAAG TTACCGTGAA ACAGCTCAAA GAAGACTATT
     5041 TCAAAAAGAT TGAATGTTTC GACTCTGTTG AAATCAGCGG AGTGGAGGAT CGCTTCAACG
     5101 CATCCCTGGG AACGTATCAC GATCTCCTGA AAATCATTAA AGACAAGGAC TTCCTGGACA
     5161 ATGAGGAGAA CGAGGACATT CTTGAGGACA TTGTCCTCAC CCTTACGTTG TTTGAAGATA
     5221 GGGAGATGAT TGAAGAACGC TTGAAAACTT ACGCTCATCT CTTCGACGAC AAAGTCATGA
     5281 AACAGCTCAA GAGGCGCCGA TATACAGGAT GGGGGCGGCT GTCAAGAAAA CTGATCAATG
     5341 GGATCCGAGA CAAGCAGAGT GGAAAGACAA TCCTGGATTT TCTTAAGTCC GATGGATTTG
     5401 CCAACCGGAA CTTCATGCAG TTGATCCATG ATGACTCTCT CACCTTTAAG GAGGACATCC
     5461 AGAAAGCACA AGTTtgtctg gctggcgata ctctcattac cctggccgat ggacgacgag
     5521 tgcctattag agaactggtg tcacagcaga atttttccgt gtgggctctg aatcctcaga
     5581 cttaccgcct ggagagggct agagtgagta gagctttctg taccggcatc aaacctgtgt
     5641 accgcctcac cactagactg gggagatcca ttagggccac tgccaaccac cgatttctca
     5701 cacctcaggg ctggaaacga gtcgatgaac tccagcctgg agattacctg gctctgccta
     5761 ggagaatccc tactgcctcc tgaTCTCGAG CTcgatgagt ttggacaaac cacaactaga
     5821 atgcagtgaa aaaaatgctt tatttgtgaa atttgtgatg ctattgcttt atttgtaacc
     5881 attataagct gcaataaaca agttaacaac aacaattgca ttcattttat gtttcaggtt
     5941 cagggggagg tgtgggaggt tttttaaaGC AAGTAAAACC TCTACAAATG TGGTActtaa
     6001 gagggggaga ccaaagggcg agacgttaag gcctcacgtg acatgtgagc aaaaggccag
     6061 caaaaTGTAC AAAAAAGCAG GCTTTAAAGG AACCAATTCA GTCGACTGGA TCCGGTACCA
     6121 AGGTCGGGCA GGAAGAGGGC CTATTTCCCA TGATTCCTTC ATATTTGCAT ATACGATACA
     6181 AGGCTGTTAG AGAGATAATT AGAATTAATT TGACTGTAAA CACAAAGATA TTAGTACAAA
     6241 ATACGTGACG TAGAAAGTAA TAATTTCTTG GGTAGTTTGC AGTTTTAAAA TTATGTTTTA
     6301 AAATGGACTA TCATATGCTT ACCGTAACTT GAAAGTATTT CGATTTCTTG GCTTTATATA
     6361 TCTTGTGGAA AGGACGAAAC ACCGCTAAAG TCATCCGCGT TTTAGAGCTA GAAATAGCAA
     6421 GTTAAAATAA GGCTAGTCCG TTATCAACTT GAAAAAGTGG CACCGAGTCG GTGCTTTTTT
     6481 TtCTAGAggG CGGCCGCAgt agataagtag catggcgggt taatcattaa ctacaaggaa
     6541 cccctagtga tggagttggc cactccctct ctgcgcgctc gctcgctcac tgaggccggg
     6601 cgaccaaagg tcgcccgacg cccgggcttt gcccgggcgg cctcagtgag cgagcgagcg
     6661 cgcagcctta attaacctaa ttcactggcc gtcgttttac aacgtcgtga ctgggaaaac
     6721 cctggcgtta cccaacttaa tcgccttgca gcacatcccc ctttcgccag ctggcgtaat
     6781 agcgaagagg cccgcaccga tcgcccttcc caacagttgc gcagcctgaa tggcgaatgg
     6841 gnnnnnnnnn nnnnnnnnnn nnnnnnnnnn nnnnnnnnnn nnnnnnnnnn nnnnnnnnnn
     6901 nnnnnnnnnn nnnnnnnnnn nnnnnnnnnn nnnnnnnnnn nnnnnnnnnn nnnnnnnnnn
     6961 nnnnncnnnn nnnnnnnnnn nnnnnnnnnn nnnnnnnnnn nnnnnnnnnn nnnnnnnnnn
     7021 nnnnnnnnnn nnnnnnnnnn nnnnnnnnnn nnnnnnnann nnnnnnnnnn nnnnnnnnnn
     7081 nnnnnnnnnn nnnnnnnnnn nnnnnnncct ttgacgttgg agtccacgtt ctttnnnnnn
     7141 nnnnnnnnnn nnnnnnnnnn nnnnnnnnnn naccctatct cggtctattc ttttgattta
     7201 taagggattt tgccgatttc ggcctattgg ttaaaaaatg agctgattta acaaaaattt
     7261 aacgcgaatt ttaacaaaat attaacgttt ataatttcag gtggcatctt tcggggaaat
     7321 gtgcgcggaa cccctatttg tttatttttc taaatacatt caaatatgta tccgctcatg
     7381 agacaataac cctgataaat gcttcaataa tattgaaaaa ggaagagtat gagtattcaa
     7441 catttccgtg tcgcccttat tccct
//
