Features (pLannotate 1.2.2; 22 found; start..end, strand, type, name):
    995..1583    +  rep_origin     ori: high-copy-number ColE1/pMB1/pBR322/pUC origin of replication
   1766..1858    +  CDS            lacI (fragment): lac repressor; lacI; The lac repressor binds to the lac operator to inhibit transcription in E. coli. This inhibition can be relieved by adding lactose or isopropyl-β-D-thiogalactopyranoside (IPTG).
   1871..1892    +  protein_bind   CAP binding site: CAP binding activates transcription in the presence of cAMP. E. coli catabolite activator protein
   1907..1937    +  promoter       lac promoter: promoter for the E. coli lac operon
   1945..1961    +  protein_bind   lac operator: The lac repressor binds to the lac operator to inhibit transcription in E. coli. This inhibition can be relieved by adding lactose or isopropyl-β-D-thiogalactopyranoside (IPTG). lac repressor encoded by lacI
   2011..2141    -  repeat_region  AAV2 ITR (fragment): inverted terminal repeat of adeno-associated virus serotype 2 inverted
   2194..2285    +  promoter       SV40 promoter (fragment): SV40 enhancer and early promoter
   2447..2824    +  enhancer       CMV enhancer: human cytomegalovirus immediate early enhancer
   2826..3025    +  promoter       CMV promoter: human cytomegalovirus (CMV) immediate early promoter
   3120..3252    +  intron         chimeric intron: chimera between introns from human β-globin and immunoglobulin heavy chain genes
   3339..5475    +  CDS            Cas9 (fragment): Cas9 (Csn1) endonuclease from the Streptococcus pyogenes Type II CRISPR/Cas system generates RNA-guided double strand breaks in DNA
   5475..5780    +  CDS            dnaB (fragment): DNAB_SYNY3 - Experimental evidence at protein level: Swiss-Prot protein existence level 1. Participates in initiation and elongation during chromosome replication; it exhibits DNA-dependent ATPase activity. From Synechocystis sp. (strain PCC 6803 / Kazusa).
   5823..5904    -  polyA_signal   SV40 poly(A) signal: SV40 polyadenylation signal
   5927..5995    -  CDS            large T antigen (fragment): large T antigen from SV40 (simian virus 40)
   6066..6083    +  protein_bind   attB1 (fragment): mutant version of attB; recombination site for the Gateway® BP reaction BP Clonase™
   6135..6375    +  promoter       U6 promoter: RNA polymerase III promoter for human U6 snRNA
   6399..6474    +  misc_RNA       gRNA scaffold: guide RNA scaffold for the Streptococcus pyogenes CRISPR/Cas9 system
   6537..6667    +  repeat_region  AAV2 ITR (fragment): inverted terminal repeat of adeno-associated virus serotype 2 inverted
   6681..6838    +  CDS            lacZα (fragment): LacZα fragment of β-galactosidase; lacZ fragment
   6843..7271    +  rep_origin     f1 ori (sequence partly withheld): f1 bacteriophage origin of replication; arrow indicates direction of (+) strand synthesis
   7325..7429    +  promoter       AmpR promoter: bla
   7430..824     +  CDS            AmpR (across the origin): β-lactamase; bla; confers resistance to ampicillin, carbenicillin, and related antibiotics
>Addgene plasmid #80944 | pAAV-SMVP-Cas9N-U6-gRNA P2 | depositor full sequence | sequence record 158688 | pAAV-SMVP-Cas9N-U6-gRNA P2 sequence 7466 bps
TTTTTGCGGCATTTTGCCTTCCTGTTTTTGCTCACCCAGAAACGCTGGTGAAAGTAAAAGATGCTGAAGA
TCAGTTGGGTGCACGAGTGGGTTACATCGAACTGGATCTCAATAGTGGTAAGATCCTTGAGAGTTTTCGC
CCCGAAGAACGTTTTCCAATGATGAGCACTTTTAAAGTTCTGCTATGTGGCGCGGTATTATCCCGTATTG
ACGCCGGGCAAGAGCAACTCGGTCGCCGCATACACTATTCTCAGAATGACTTGGTTGAGTACTCACCAGT
CACAGAAAAGCATCTTACGGATGGCATGACAGTAAGAGAATTATGCAGTGCTGCCATAACCATGAGTGAT
AACACTGCGGCCAACTTACTTCTGACAACGATCGGAGGACCGAAGGAGCTAACCGCTTTTTTGCACAACA
TGGGGGATCATGTAACTCGCCTTGATCGTTGGGAACCGGAGCTGAATGAAGCCATACCAAACGACGAGCG
TGACACCACGATGCCTGTAGTAATGGTAACAACGTTGCGCAAACTATTAACTGGCGAACTACTTACTCTA
GCTTCCCGGCAACAATTAATAGACTGGATGGAGGCGGATAAAGTTGCAGGACCACTTCTGCGCTCGGCCC
TTCCGGCTGGCTGGTTTATTGCTGATAAATCTGGAGCCGGTGAGCGTGGGTCTCGCGGTATCATTGCAGC
ACTGGGGCCAGATGGTAAGCCCTCCCGTATCGTAGTTATCTACACGACGGGGAGTCAGGCAACTATGGAT
GAACGAAATAGACAGATCGCTGAGATAGGTGCCTCACTGATTAAGCATTGGTAACTGTCAGACCAAGTTT
ACTCATATATACTTTAGATTGATTTAAAACTTCATTTTTAATTTAAAAGGATCTAGGTGAAGATCCTTTT
TGATAATCTCATGACCAAAATCCCTTAACGTGAGTTTTCGTTCCACTGAGCGTCAGACCCCGTAGAAAAG
ATCAAAGGATCTTCTTGAGATCCTTTTTTTCTGCGCGTAATCTGCTGCTTGCAAACAAAAAAACCACCGC
TACCAGCGGTGGTTTGTTTGCCGGATCAAGAGCTACCAACTCTTTTTCCGAAGGTAACTGGCTTCAGCAG
AGCGCAGATACCAAATACTGTCCTTCTAGTGTAGCCGTAGTTAGGCCACCACTTCAAGAACTCTGTAGCA
CCGCCTACATACCTCGCTCTGCTAATCCTGTTACCAGTGGCTGCTGCCAGTGGCGATAAGTCGTGTCTTA
CCGGGTTGGACTCAAGACGATAGTTACCGGATAAGGCGCAGCGGTCGGGCTGAACGGGGGGTTCGTGCAC
ACAGCCCAGCTTGGAGCGAACGACCTACACCGAACTGAGATACCTACAGCGTGAGCTATGAGAAAGCGCC
ACGCTTCCCGAAGGGAGAAAGGCGGACAGGTATCCGGTAAGCGGCAGGGTCGGAACAGGAGAGCGCACGA
GGGAGCTTCCAGGGGGAAACGCCTGGTATCTTTATAGTCCTGTCGGGTTTCGCCACCTCTGACTTGAGCG
TCGATTTTTGTGATGCTCGTCAGGGGGGCGGAGCCTATGGAAAAACGCCAGCAACGCGGCCTTTTTACGG
TTCCTGGCCTTTTGCTGCGGTTTTGCTCACATGTTCTTTCCTGCGTTATCCCCTGATTCTGTGGATAACC
GTATTACCGCCTTTGAGTGAGCTGATACCGCTCGCCGCAGCCGAACGACCGAGCGCAGCGAGTCAGTGAG
CGAGGAAGCGGAAGAGCGCCCAATACGCAAACCGCCTCTCCCCGCGCGTTGGCCGATTCATTAATGCAGC
TGGCACGACAGGTTTCCCGACTGGAAAGCGGGCAGTGAGCGCAACGCAATTAATGTGAGTTAGCTCACTC
ATTAGGCACCCCAGGCTTTACACTTTATGCTTCCGGCTCGTATGTTGTGTGGAATTGTGAGCGGATAACA
ATTTCACACAGGAAACAGCTATGACCATGATTACGCCAGATTTAATTAAGGCTGCGCGCTCGCTCGCTCA
CTGAGGCCGCCCGGGCAAAGCCCGGGCGTCGGGCGACCTTTGGTCGCCCGGCCTCAGTGAGCGAGCGAGC
GCGCAGAGAGGGAGTGGCCAACTCCATCACTAGGGGTTCCTTGTAGTTAATGATTAACCCGCCATGCTAC
TTATCTACCTGCGGCCGCCATTATGGAATGTGTGTCAGTTAGGGTGTGGAAAGTCCCCAGGCTCCCCAGC
AGGCAGAAGTATGCAAAGCATGCATCTCAATTAGTCAGCAACCAGTCCCGGTCTCCTCCCATGCATGTCA
ATATTGGCCATTAGCCATATTATTCATTGGTTATATAGCATAAATCAATATTGGCTATTGGCCATTGCAT
ACGTTGTATCTATATCATAATATGTACATTTATATTGGCTCATGTCCAATATGACCGCCATGTTGGCATT
GATTATTGACTAGTTATTAATAGTAATCAATTACGGGGTCATTAGTTCATAGCCCATATATGGAGTTCCG
CGTTACATAACTTACGGTAAATGGCCCGCCTGGCTGACCGCCCAACGACCCCCGCCCATTGACGTCAATA
ATGACGTATGTTCCCATAGTAACGCCAATAGGGACTTTCCATTGACGTCAATGGGTGGAGTATTTACGGT
AAACTGCCCACTTGGCAGTACATCAAGTGTATCATATGCCAAGTCCGCCCCCTATTGACGTCAATGACGG
TAAATGGCCCGCCTGGCATTATGCCCAGTACATGACCTTACGGGACTTTCCTACTTGGCAGTACATCTAC
GTATTAGTCATCGCTATTACCATGGTGATGCGGTTTTGGCAGTACACCAATGGGCGTGGATAGCGGTTTG
ACTCACGGGGATTTCCAAGTCTCCACCCCATTGACGTCAATGGGAGTTTGTTTTGGCACCAAAATCAACG
GGACTTTCCAAAATGTCGTAATAACCCCGCCCCGTTGACGCAAATGGGCGGTAGGCGTGTACGGTGGGAG
GTCTATATAAGCAGAGGTCGTTTAGTGAACCGTCAGATCACTAGTAGCTTTATTGCGGTAGTTTATCACA
GTTAAATTGCTAACGCAGTCAGTGCTCGACTGATCACAGGTAAGTATCAAGGTTACAAGACAGGTTTAAG
GAGGCCAATAGAAACTGGGCTTGTCGAGACAGAGAAGATTCTTGCGTTTCTGATAGGCACCTATTGGTCT
TACTGACATCCACTTTGCCTTTCTCTCCACAGGGGTACCGAAGCCGCTAGCGCTACCGGTCGCCACCATG
GCCCCAAAGAAGAAGCGGAAGGTCGGTATCCACGGAGTCCCAGCAGCCGACAAGAAGTACTCCATTGGGC
TCGATATCGGCACAAACAGCGTCGGCTGGGCCGTCATTACGGACGAGTACAAGGTGCCGAGCAAAAAATT
CAAAGTTCTGGGCAATACCGATCGCCACAGCATAAAGAAGAACCTCATTGGCGCCCTCCTGTTCGACTCC
GGGGAAACGGCCGAAGCCACGCGGCTCAAAAGAACAGCACGGCGCAGATATACCCGCAGAAAGAATCGGA
TCTGCTACCTGCAGGAGATCTTTAGTAATGAGATGGCTAAGGTGGATGACTCTTTCTTCCATAGGCTGGA
GGAGTCCTTTTTGGTGGAGGAGGATAAAAAGCACGAGCGCCACCCAATCTTTGGCAATATCGTGGACGAG
GTGGCGTACCATGAAAAGTACCCAACCATATATCATCTGAGGAAGAAGCTTGTAGACAGTACTGATAAGG
CTGACTTGCGGTTGATCTATCTCGCGCTGGCGCATATGATCAAATTTCGGGGACACTTCCTCATCGAGGG
GGACCTGAACCCAGACAACAGCGATGTCGACAAACTCTTTATCCAACTGGTTCAGACTTACAATCAGCTT
TTCGAAGAGAACCCGATCAACGCATCCGGAGTTGACGCCAAAGCAATCCTGAGCGCTAGGCTGTCCAAAT
CCCGGCGGCTCGAAAACCTCATCGCACAGCTCCCTGGGGAGAAGAAGAACGGCCTGTTTGGTAATCTTAT
CGCCCTGTCACTCGGGCTGACCCCCAACTTTAAATCTAACTTCGACCTGGCCGAAGATGCCAAGCTTCAA
CTGAGCAAAGACACCTACGATGATGATCTCGACAATCTGCTGGCCCAGATCGGCGACCAGTACGCAGACC
TTTTTTTGGCGGCAAAGAACCTGTCAGACGCCATTCTGCTGAGTGATATTCTGCGAGTGAACACGGAGAT
CACCAAAGCTCCGCTGAGCGCTAGTATGATCAAGCGCTATGATGAGCACCACCAAGACTTGACTTTGCTG
AAGGCCCTTGTCAGACAGCAACTGCCTGAGAAGTACAAGGAAATTTTCTTCGATCAGTCTAAAAATGGCT
ACGCCGGATACATTGACGGCGGAGCAAGCCAGGAGGAATTTTACAAATTTATTAAGCCCATCTTGGAAAA
AATGGACGGCACCGAGGAGCTGCTGGTAAAGCTTAACAGAGAAGATCTGTTGCGCAAACAGCGCACTTTC
GACAATGGAAGCATCCCCCACCAGATTCACCTGGGCGAACTGCACGCTATCCTCAGGCGGCAAGAGGATT
TCTACCCCTTTTTGAAAGATAACAGGGAAAAGATTGAGAAAATCCTCACATTTCGGATACCCTACTATGT
AGGCCCCCTCGCCCGGGGAAATTCCAGATTCGCGTGGATGACTCGCAAATCAGAAGAGACCATCACTCCC
TGGAACTTCGAGGAAGTCGTGGATAAGGGGGCCTCTGCCCAGTCCTTCATCGAAAGGATGACTAACTTTG
ATAAAAATCTGCCTAACGAAAAGGTGCTTCCTAAACACTCTCTGCTGTACGAGTACTTCACAGTTTATAA
CGAGCTCACCAAGGTCAAATACGTCACAGAAGGGATGAGAAAGCCAGCATTCCTGTCTGGAGAGCAGAAG
AAAGCTATCGTGGACCTCCTCTTCAAGACGAACCGGAAAGTTACCGTGAAACAGCTCAAAGAAGACTATT
TCAAAAAGATTGAATGTTTCGACTCTGTTGAAATCAGCGGAGTGGAGGATCGCTTCAACGCATCCCTGGG
AACGTATCACGATCTCCTGAAAATCATTAAAGACAAGGACTTCCTGGACAATGAGGAGAACGAGGACATT
CTTGAGGACATTGTCCTCACCCTTACGTTGTTTGAAGATAGGGAGATGATTGAAGAACGCTTGAAAACTT
ACGCTCATCTCTTCGACGACAAAGTCATGAAACAGCTCAAGAGGCGCCGATATACAGGATGGGGGCGGCT
GTCAAGAAAACTGATCAATGGGATCCGAGACAAGCAGAGTGGAAAGACAATCCTGGATTTTCTTAAGTCC
GATGGATTTGCCAACCGGAACTTCATGCAGTTGATCCATGATGACTCTCTCACCTTTAAGGAGGACATCC
AGAAAGCACAAGTTTGTCTGGCTGGCGATACTCTCATTACCCTGGCCGATGGACGACGAGTGCCTATTAG
AGAACTGGTGTCACAGCAGAATTTTTCCGTGTGGGCTCTGAATCCTCAGACTTACCGCCTGGAGAGGGCT
AGAGTGAGTAGAGCTTTCTGTACCGGCATCAAACCTGTGTACCGCCTCACCACTAGACTGGGGAGATCCA
TTAGGGCCACTGCCAACCACCGATTTCTCACACCTCAGGGCTGGAAACGAGTCGATGAACTCCAGCCTGG
AGATTACCTGGCTCTGCCTAGGAGAATCCCTACTGCCTCCTGATCTCGAGCTCGATGAGTTTGGACAAAC
CACAACTAGAATGCAGTGAAAAAAATGCTTTATTTGTGAAATTTGTGATGCTATTGCTTTATTTGTAACC
ATTATAAGCTGCAATAAACAAGTTAACAACAACAATTGCATTCATTTTATGTTTCAGGTTCAGGGGGAGG
TGTGGGAGGTTTTTTAAAGCAAGTAAAACCTCTACAAATGTGGTACTTAAGAGGGGGAGACCAAAGGGCG
AGACGTTAAGGCCTCACGTGACATGTGAGCAAAAGGCCAGCAAAATGTACAAAAAAGCAGGCTTTAAAGG
AACCAATTCAGTCGACTGGATCCGGTACCAAGGTCGGGCAGGAAGAGGGCCTATTTCCCATGATTCCTTC
ATATTTGCATATACGATACAAGGCTGTTAGAGAGATAATTAGAATTAATTTGACTGTAAACACAAAGATA
TTAGTACAAAATACGTGACGTAGAAAGTAATAATTTCTTGGGTAGTTTGCAGTTTTAAAATTATGTTTTA
AAATGGACTATCATATGCTTACCGTAACTTGAAAGTATTTCGATTTCTTGGCTTTATATATCTTGTGGAA
AGGACGAAACACCGCTAAAGTCATCCGCGTTTTAGAGCTAGAAATAGCAAGTTAAAATAAGGCTAGTCCG
TTATCAACTTGAAAAAGTGGCACCGAGTCGGTGCTTTTTTTTCTAGAGGGCGGCCGCAGGTAGATAAGTA
GCATGGCGGGTTAATCATTAACTACAAGGAACCCCTAGTGATGGAGTTGGCCACTCCCTCTCTGCGCGCT
CGCTCGCTCACTGAGGCCGGGCGACCAAAGGTCGCCCGACGCCCGGGCTTTGCCCGGGCGGCCTCAGTGA
GCGAGCGAGCGCGCAGCCTTAATTAACCTAATTCACTGGCCGTCGTTTTACAACGTCGTGACTGGGAAAA
CCCTGGCGTTACCCAACTTAATCGCCTTGCAGCACATCCCCCTTTCGCCAGCTGGCGTAATAGCGAAGAG
GCCCGCACCGATCGCCCTTCCCAACAGTTGCGCAGCCTGAATGGCGAATGGG
[124 nt withheld, positions 6843-6966]
C
[91 nt withheld, positions 6968-7058]
A
[49 nt withheld, positions 7060-7108]
CCTTTGACGTTGGAGTCCACGTTCTTT
[37 nt withheld, positions 7136-7172]
ACCCTATCTCGGTCTATTCTTTTGATTTATAAGGGATTTTGCCGATTTCGGCCTATTGGTTAAAAAATGA
GCTGATTTAACAAAAATTTAACGCGAATTTTAACAAAATATTAACGTTTATAATTTCAGGTGGCATCTTT
CGGGGAAATGTGCGCGGAACCCCTATTTGTTTATTTTTCTAAATACATTCAAATATGTATCCGCTCATGA
GACAATAACCCTGATAAATGCTTCAATAATATTGAAAAAGGAAGAGTATGAGTATTCAACATTTCCGTGT
CGCCCTTATTCCCT
