>Addgene plasmid #80944 | pAAV-SMVP-Cas9N-U6-gRNA P2 | addgene partial sequence | sequence record 158686 | chim-int-F 5'-TCTTACTGACATCCACTTTGCC-3'
GCCGCTAGCGCTACCGGTCGCCACCATGGCCCCAAAGAAGAAGCGGAAGGTCGGTATCCACGGAGTCCCA
GCAGCCGACAAGAAGTACTCCATTGGGCTCGATATCGGCACAAACAGCGTCGGCTGGGCCGTCATTACGG
ACGAGTACAAGGTGCCGAGCAAAAAATTCAAAGTTCTGGGCAATACCGATCGCCACAGCATAAAGAAGAA
CCTCATTGGCGCCCTCCTGTTCGACTCCGGGGAAACGGCCGAAGCCACGCGGCTCAAAAGAACAGCACGG
CGCAGATATACCCGCAGAAAGAATCGGATCTGCTACCTGCAGGAGATCTTTAGTAATGAGATGGCTAAGG
TGGATGACTCTTTCTTCCATAGGCTGGAGGAGTCCTTTTTGGTGGAGGAGGATAAAAAGCACGAGCGCCA
CCCAATCTTTGGCAATATCGTGGACGAGGTGGCGTACCATGAAAAGTACCCAACCATATATCATCTGAGG
AAGAAGCTTGTAGACAGTACTGATAAGGCTGACTTGCGGTTGATCTATCTCGCGCTGGCGCATATGATCA
AATTTCGGGGACACTTCCTCATCGAGGGGGACCTGAACCCAGACAACAGCGATGTCGACAAACTCTTTAT
CCAACTGGTTCAGACTTACAATCAGCTTTTCGAAGAGAACCCGATCAACGCATCCGGAGTTGACGCCAAA
GCAATCCTGAGCGCTAGGCTGTCCAAATCCCGGCGGCTCGAAAACCTCATCGCACAGCTCCCTGGGGAGA
AGAAGAACGGCCTGTTTGGTAATCTTATCGCCCTGTCACTCGGGCTGACCCCCAACTTTAA
