>Addgene plasmid #80944 | pAAV-SMVP-Cas9N-U6-gRNA P2 | addgene partial sequence | sequence record 158687 | hU6-F 5'-GAGGGCCTATTTCCCATGATT-3'
GCTGTTAGAGAGATAATTAGAATTAATTTGACTGTAAACACAAAGATATTAGTACAAAATACGTGACGTA
GAAAGTAATAATTTCTTGGGTAGTTTGCAGTTTTAAAATTATGTTTTAAAATGGACTATCATATGCTTAC
CGTAACTTGAAAGTATTTCGATTTCTTGGCTTTATATATCTTGTGGAAAGGACGAAACACCGCTAAAGTC
ATCCGCGTTTTAGAGCTAGAAATAGCAAGTTAAAATAAGGCTAGTCCGTTATCAACTTGAAAAAGTGGCA
CCGAGTCGGTGCTTTTTTTTCTAGAGGGCGGCCGCAGGTAGATAAGTAGCATGGCGGGTTAATCATTAAC
TACAAGGAACCCCTAGTGATGGAGTTGGCCACTCCCTCTCTGCGCGCT
